Addgene plasmid #153972: GFP-Dcp1a
Purpose: Fluorescent protein fused to mRNA decapping enzyme 1a
Depositing lab: Gia Voeltz. Publication: Endoplasmic reticulum contact sites regulate the dynamics of membraneless organelles. Lee JE, Cathey PI, Wu H, Parker R, Voeltz GK. Science. 2020 Jan 31;367(6477). pii: 367/6477/eaay7108. doi: 10.1126/science.aay7108. PubMed 32001628.
Backbone
  Vector backbone: pACGFP-c1
  Backbone manufacturer: Clontech
  Backbone size w/o insert (bp): 4731
  Total vector size (bp): 6453
  Vector type: Mammalian Expression
Growth in bacteria
  Bacterial resistance: Kanamycin, 50 μg/mL
  Growth temperature: 37°C
  Growth strain: DH5alpha
  Copy number: Unknown
Gene/Insert
  Gene/Insert name: mRNA decapping enzyme 1a (alt name: Dcp1a)
  Species: H. sapiens (human)
  Insert size (bp): 1746
  Entrez Gene: DCP1A (a.k.a. HSA275986, Nbla00360, SMAD4IP1, SMIF)
  Tag / fusion protein: pAcGFP-C1 (N terminal on backbone)
  Cloning method: Restriction Enzyme; 5′ cloning site XhoI (not destroyed); 3′ cloning site KpnI (not destroyed)
  Sequencing primers: 5′ CCACTACCTGTCCACCCAGAGC; 3′ GGTGTGGGAGGTTTTTTAAAGC
Terms and licenses: Academic/Nonprofit Terms; Industry Terms: Not Available to Industry
How to cite: GFP-Dcp1a was a gift from Gia Voeltz (Addgene plasmid # 153972 ; http://n2t.net/addgene:153972 ; RRID:Addgene_153972)
