[The description below was written by a language model from this plasmid's Addgene catalogue record and pLannotate feature annotations shown in this document.]
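Description:
GFP-Dcp1a is a mammalian expression plasmid of 6,453 bp built on the Clontech pAcGFP-C1 backbone. It encodes human mRNA decapping enzyme 1a (DCP1A, also known as SMIF) fused at its N terminus to AcGFP1, a constitutively fluorescent green protein derived from Aequorea coerulescens. The roughly 1.7 kb DCP1A coding sequence was inserted between the XhoI and KpnI sites of the multiple cloning site, both of which are retained, so a short MCS-derived linker joins the fluorescent protein to the insert. The fusion is transcribed from the human cytomegalovirus immediate early enhancer and promoter and terminated by the SV40 polyadenylation signal, an arrangement that gives strong constitutive expression in transfected mammalian cells.

The plasmid is propagated in E. coli through a high-copy ColE1/pUC-type origin and selected with kanamycin. A single NeoR/KanR gene (Tn5 aminoglycoside phosphotransferase) sits behind tandem bacterial (bla) and SV40 early promoters and is followed by the HSV TK polyadenylation signal. The same marker therefore confers kanamycin resistance in bacteria and can confer G418 resistance in mammalian cells. An f1 origin is also present, which allows single-stranded DNA production. The short annotated fragments of large T antigen, ble and the bGH poly(A) signal appear to be backbone remnants or partial matches rather than functional elements.

DCP1A takes part in removing the 5′ cap during mRNA turnover and nonsense-mediated decay. The stated purpose of the construct is to provide a fluorescently tagged version of this protein, and the associated publication concerns how endoplasmic reticulum contact sites regulate membraneless organelle dynamics. This points to use as an imaging marker for Dcp1a-containing structures in cells.
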