Features (pLannotate 1.2.2; 17 found; start..end, strand, type, name):
      1..304     +  enhancer       CMV enhancer: human cytomegalovirus immediate early enhancer
    305..508     +  promoter       CMV promoter: human cytomegalovirus (CMV) immediate early promoter
    553..1269    +  CDS            AcGFP1: AcGFP1 is a basic (constitutively fluorescent) green fluorescent protein, derived from Aequorea coerulescens.
   1270..1290    +  misc_feature   MCS (fragment): multiple cloning site
   1291..3033    +  CDS            DCP1A: DCP1A_HUMAN - Also known as SMIF. Experimental evidence at protein level: Swiss-Prot protein existence level 1. Necessary for the degradation of mRNAs, both in normal mRNA turnover and in nonsense-mediated mRNA decay. Removes the 7-methyl guanine cap structure from mRNA molecules, yielding a 5'-phosphorylated mRNA fragment and 7m-GDP. Contributes to the transactivation of target genes after stimulation by TGFB1. From Homo sapiens (Human).
   3037..3062    +  misc_feature   MCS (fragment): multiple cloning site
   3074..3158    +  CDS            large T antigen (fragment): large T antigen from SV40 (simian virus 40)
   3181..3302    +  polyA_signal   SV40 poly(A) signal: SV40 polyadenylation signal
   3336..3764    -  rep_origin     f1 ori (sequence partly withheld): f1 bacteriophage origin of replication; arrow indicates direction of (+) strand synthesis
   3791..3895    +  promoter       AmpR promoter: bla
   3897..4254    +  promoter       SV40 promoter: SV40 enhancer and early promoter
   4289..5083    +  CDS            NeoR/KanR: aminoglycoside phosphotransferase from Tn5; aph(3')-II (or nptII); confers resistance to neomycin, kanamycin, and G418 (Geneticin®)
   5104..5256    +  CDS            ble (fragment): BLE_KLEPN - Experimental evidence at protein level: Swiss-Prot protein existence level 1. Binding protein with a strong affinity to the bleomycin family of antibiotics. Binds to CL990; an antimitotic-antibiotic compound. From Klebsiella pneumoniae.
   5315..5362    +  polyA_signal   HSV TK poly(A) signal: herpes simplex virus thymidine kinase polyadenylation signal (Cole and Stacy, 1985)
   5453..5469    -  polyA_signal   bGH poly(A) signal (fragment): bovine growth hormone polyadenylation signal
   5691..6279    +  rep_origin     ori: high-copy-number ColE1/pMB1/pBR322/pUC origin of replication
   6394..6453    +  enhancer       CMV enhancer (fragment): human cytomegalovirus immediate early enhancer
>Addgene plasmid #153972 | GFP-Dcp1a | addgene full sequence | sequence record 306138 | Addgene NGS Result
CGTTACATAACTTACGGTAAATGGCCCGCCTGGCTGACCGCCCAACGACCCCCGCCCATTGACGTCAATA
ATGACGTATGTTCCCATAGTAACGCCAATAGGGACTTTCCATTGACGTCAATGGGTGGAGTATTTACGGT
AAACTGCCCACTTGGCAGTACATCAAGTGTATCATATGCCAAGTACGCCCCCTATTGACGTCAATGACGG
TAAATGGCCCGCCTGGCATTATGCCCAGTACATGACCTTATGGGACTTTCCTACTTGGCAGTACATCTAC
GTATTAGTCATCGCTATTACCATGGTGATGCGGTTTTGGCAGTACATCAATGGGCGTGGATAGCGGTTTG
ACTCACGGGGATTTCCAAGTCTCCACCCCATTGACGTCAATGGGAGTTTGTTTTGGCACCAAAATCAACG
GGACTTTCCAAAATGTCGTAACAACTCCGCCCCATTGACGCAAATGGGCGGTAGGCGTGTACGGTGGGAG
GTCTATATAAGCAGAGCTGGTTTAGTGAACCGTCAGATCCGCTAGCGCTACCGGTCGCCACCATGGTGAG
CAAGGGCGCCGAGCTGTTCACCGGCATCGTGCCCATCCTGATCGAGCTGAATGGCGATGTGAATGGCCAC
AAGTTCAGCGTGAGCGGCGAGGGCGAGGGCGATGCCACCTACGGCAAGCTGACCCTGAAGTTCATCTGCA
CCACCGGCAAGCTGCCTGTGCCCTGGCCCACCCTGGTGACCACCCTGAGCTACGGCGTGCAGTGCTTCTC
ACGCTACCCCGATCACATGAAGCAGCACGACTTCTTCAAGAGCGCCATGCCTGAGGGCTACATCCAGGAG
CGCACCATCTTCTTCGAGGATGACGGCAACTACAAGTCGCGCGCCGAGGTGAAGTTCGAGGGCGATACCC
TGGTGAATCGCATCGAGCTGACCGGCACCGATTTCAAGGAGGATGGCAACATCCTGGGCAATAAGATGGA
GTACAACTACAACGCCCACAATGTGTACATCATGACCGACAAGGCCAAGAATGGCATCAAGGTGAACTTC
AAGATCCGCCACAACATCGAGGATGGCAGCGTGCAGCTGGCCGACCACTACCAGCAGAATACCCCCATCG
GCGATGGCCCTGTGCTGCTGCCCGATAACCACTACCTGTCCACCCAGAGCGCCCTGTCCAAGGACCCCAA
CGAGAAGCGCGATCACATGATCTACTTCGGCTTCGTGACCGCCGCCGCCATCACCCACGGCATGGATGAG
CTGTACAAGTCCGGACTCAGATCTCGAGCTGAGGCGCTGAGTCGAGCTGGGCAGGAGATGAGCCTAGCGG
CCCTGAAGCAACACGACCCCTATATCACCAGCATCGCAGACCTCACGGGCCAGGTCGCTCTGTACACCTT
CTGCCCCAAGGCCAACCAGTGGGAGAAGACTGATATAGAAGGGACCTTATTCGTATATCGAAGGTCAGCT
TCCCCTTACCATGGTTTTACCATTGTGAATCGACTAAATATGCACAATCTAGTTGAACCAGTGAATAAAG
ATTTGGAATTTCAGCTCCATGAACCATTTCTTCTGTATAGAAATGCAAGCTTGTCGATATATAGTATCTG
GTTTTATGACAAGAATGACTGTCACCGCATAGCAAAACTCATGGCTGATGTGGTAGAAGAGGAGACACGG
CGATCCCAGCAAGCTGCTCGGGACAAACAGAGTCCCAGCCAGGCCAATGGCTGCAGCGACCACAGGCCCA
TCGACATCCTGGAGATGCTGAGCAGAGCCAAGGATGAGTATGAGAGGAATCAGATGGGTGACTCAAATAT
CTCCAGCCCTGGGTTACAGCCAAGCACTCAGCTCTCCAATCTGGGAAGCACCGAGACTCTAGAAGAAATG
CCCTCCGGGTCACAGGATAAGTCTGCTCCATCTGGACACAAGCATCTGACGGTAGAAGAGTTATTTGGAA
CCTCTTTGCCAAAGGAACAACCAGCAGTTGTGGGTCTGGATTCAGAAGAAATGGAGAGGTTGCCAGGAGA
TGCCTCCCAGAAAGAGCCCAATTCATTCCTACCATTTCCCTTTGAGCAGTTAGGAGGAGCCCCTCAATCA
GAAACCCTGGGTGTCCCTTCTGCTGCCCACCATTCAGTCCAGCCTGAAATCACCACCCCGGTGCTAATCA
CTCCAGCCTCCATCACACAGTCCAATGAAAAGCATGCTCCAACCTACACAATCCCGTTGAGCCCTGTTCT
CAGTCCCACTCTGCCAGCTGAAGCTCCTACTGCACAGGTTCCCCCCAGCTTACCTCGAAACAGCACCATG
ATGCAGGCAGTGAAGACCACGCCTAGACAGAGGTCTCCACTCCTGAACCAGCCAGTCCCTGAGCTAAGCC
ATGCCAGTCTGATTGCCAACCAGAGCCCCTTCAGGGCCCCATTGAACGTGACGAACACAGCTGGCACATC
CCTCCCAAGCGTTGATCTTCTCCAGAAACTCAGGTTGACCCCACAGCATGACCAAATACAGACACAACCA
CTTGGGAAAGGTGCAATGGTAGCCAGCTTTTCTCCGGCAGCTGGTCAGCTAGCCACACCTGAGAGCTTCA
TAGAGCCTCCCTCTAAGACAGCAGCAGCAAGAGTGGCGGCCTCAGCCTCCCTGAGCAACATGGTGCTTGC
TCCCCTTCAGTCTATGCAGCAGAACCAGGATCCTGAAGTATTTGTGCAGCCTAAGGTGTTATCCAGTGCC
ATCCCGGTTGCAGGCGCCCCACTGGTTACTGCAACGACCACTGCAGTGTCTTCAGTCCTGCTGGCCCCAA
GTGTTTTCCAGCAGACAGTTACAAGATCTTCGGACCTTGAGAGGAAAGCCAGCTCCCCTTCTCCTCTAAC
TATTGGAACGCCAGAAAGTCAGAGAAAGCCTTCCATTATTCTCAGCAAGTCTCAGCTCCAGGATACATTA
ATACATCTAATAAAGAATGATTCCAGCTTCCTCAGTACACTTCATGAAGTCTACTTGCAGGTGCTGACCA
AGAACAAAGACAACCACAACCTATGAGGTACCGCGGGCCCGGGATCCACCGGATCTAGATAACTGATCAT
AATCAGCCATACCACATTTGTAGAGGTTTTACTTGCTTTAAAAAACCTCCCACACCTCCCCCTGAACCTG
AAACATAAAATGAATGCAATTGTTGTTGTTAACTTGTTTATTGCAGCTTATAATGGTTACAAATAAAGCA
ATAGCATCACAAATTTCACAAATAAAGCATTTTTTTCACTGCATTCTAGTTGTGGTTTGTCCAAACTCAT
CAATGTATCTTAACGCGTAAATTGTAAGCGTTAATATTTTGTTAAAATTCGCGTTAAATTTTTGTTAAAT
CAGCTCATTTTTTAACCAATAGGCCGAAATCGGCAAAATCCCTTATAAATCAAAAGAATAGACCGAGATA
GGGT
[37 nt withheld, positions 3435-3471]
AAAGAACGTGGACTCCAACGTCAAAGG
[49 nt withheld, positions 3499-3547]
T
[91 nt withheld, positions 3549-3639]
G
[124 nt withheld, positions 3641-3764]
CAGGTGGCACTTTTCGGGGAAATGTGCGCGGAACCCCTATTTGTTTATTTTTCTAAATACATTCAAATAT
GTATCCGCTCATGAGACAATAACCCTGATAAATGCTTCAATAATATTGAAAAAGGAAGAGTCCTGAGGCG
GAAAGAACCAGCTGTGGAATGTGTGTCAGTTAGGGTGTGGAAAGTCCCCAGGCTCCCCAGCAGGCAGAAG
TATGCAAAGCATGCATCTCAATTAGTCAGCAACCAGGTGTGGAAAGTCCCCAGGCTCCCCAGCAGGCAGA
AGTATGCAAAGCATGCATCTCAATTAGTCAGCAACCATAGTCCCGCCCCTAACTCCGCCCATCCCGCCCC
TAACTCCGCCCAGTTCCGCCCATTCTCCGCCCCATGGCTGACTAATTTTTTTTATTTATGCAGAGGCCGA
GGCCGCCTCGGCCTCTGAGCTATTCCAGAAGTAGTGAGGAGGCTTTTTTGGAGGCCTAGGCTTTTGCAAA
GATCGATCAAGAGACAGGATGAGGATCGTTTCGCATGATTGAACAAGATGGATTGCACGCAGGTTCTCCG
GCCGCTTGGGTGGAGAGGCTATTCGGCTATGACTGGGCACAACAGACAATCGGCTGCTCTGATGCCGCCG
TGTTCCGGCTGTCAGCGCAGGGGCGCCCGGTTCTTTTTGTCAAGACCGACCTGTCCGGTGCCCTGAATGA
ACTGCAAGACGAGGCAGCGCGGCTATCGTGGCTGGCCACGACGGGCGTTCCTTGCGCAGCTGTGCTCGAC
GTTGTCACTGAAGCGGGAAGGGACTGGCTGCTATTGGGCGAAGTGCCGGGGCAGGATCTCCTGTCATCTC
ACCTTGCTCCTGCCGAGAAAGTATCCATCATGGCTGATGCAATGCGGCGGCTGCATACGCTTGATCCGGC
TACCTGCCCATTCGACCACCAAGCGAAACATCGCATCGAGCGAGCACGTACTCGGATGGAAGCCGGTCTT
GTCGATCAGGATGATCTGGACGAAGAGCATCAGGGGCTCGCGCCAGCCGAACTGTTCGCCAGGCTCAAGG
CGAGCATGCCCGACGGCGAGGATCTCGTCGTGACCCATGGCGATGCCTGCTTGCCGAATATCATGGTGGA
AAATGGCCGCTTTTCTGGATTCATCGACTGTGGCCGGCTGGGTGTGGCGGACCGCTATCAGGACATAGCG
TTGGCTACCCGTGATATTGCTGAAGAGCTTGGCGGCGAATGGGCTGACCGCTTCCTCGTGCTTTACGGTA
TCGCCGCTCCCGATTCGCAGCGCATCGCCTTCTATCGCCTTCTTGACGAGTTCTTCTGAGCGGGACTCTG
GGGTTCGAAATGACCGACCAAGCGACGCCCAACCTGCCATCACGAGATTTCGATTCCACCGCCGCCTTCT
ATGAAAGGTTGGGCTTCGGAATCGTTTTCCGGGACGCCGGCTGGATGATCCTCCAGCGCGGGGATCTCAT
GCTGGAGTTCTTCGCCCACCCTAGGGGGAGGCTAACTGAAACACGGAAGGAGACAATACCGGAAGGAACC
CGCGCTATGACGGCAATAAAAAGACAGAATAAAACGCACGGTGTTGGGTCGTTTGTTCATAAACGCGGGG
TTCGGTCCCAGGGCTGGCACTCTGTCGATACCCCACCGAGACCCCATTGGGGCCAATACGCCCGCGTTTC
TTCCTTTTCCCCACCCCACCCCCCAAGTTCGGGTGAAGGCCCAGGGCTCGCAGCCAACGTCGGGGCGGCA
GGCCCTGCCATAGCCTCAGGTTACTCATATATACTTTAGATTGATTTAAAACTTCATTTTTAATTTAAAA
GGATCTAGGTGAAGATCCTTTTTGATAATCTCATGACCAAAATCCCTTAACGTGAGTTTTCGTTCCACTG
AGCGTCAGACCCCGTAGAAAAGATCAAAGGATCTTCTTGAGATCCTTTTTTTCTGCGCGTAATCTGCTGC
TTGCAAACAAAAAAACCACCGCTACCAGCGGTGGTTTGTTTGCCGGATCAAGAGCTACCAACTCTTTTTC
CGAAGGTAACTGGCTTCAGCAGAGCGCAGATACCAAATACTGTTCTTCTAGTGTAGCCGTAGTTAGGCCA
CCACTTCAAGAACTCTGTAGCACCGCCTACATACCTCGCTCTGCTAATCCTGTTACCAGTGGCTGCTGCC
AGTGGCGATAAGTCGTGTCTTACCGGGTTGGACTCAAGACGATAGTTACCGGATAAGGCGCAGCGGTCGG
GCTGAACGGGGGGTTCGTGCACACAGCCCAGCTTGGAGCGAACGACCTACACCGAACTGAGATACCTACA
GCGTGAGCTATGAGAAAGCGCCACGCTTCCCGAAGGGAGAAAGGCGGACAGGTATCCGGTAAGCGGCAGG
GTCGGAACAGGAGAGCGCACGAGGGAGCTTCCAGGGGGAAACGCCTGGTATCTTTATAGTCCTGTCGGGT
TTCGCCACCTCTGACTTGAGCGTCGATTTTTGTGATGCTCGTCAGGGGGGCGGAGCCTATGGAAAAACGC
CAGCAACGCGGCCTTTTTACGGTTCCTGGCCTTTTGCTGGCCTTTTGCTCACATGTTCTTTCCTGCGTTA
TCCCCTGATTCTGTGGATAACCGTATTACCGCCATGCATTAGTTATTAATAGTAATCAATTACGGGGTCA
TTAGTTCATAGCCCATATATGGAGTTCCG
